Addgene plasmid #81217: pHU6_Ch12_62418577-gRNA-rev
Purpose: pHu6-gRNA-NT1_SpecR backbone, gRNA for targeting the 5' region of pCALNL_Ch12 reporter
Depositing lab: David Liu. Depositing organization: Harvard University. Publication: A programmable Cas9-serine recombinase fusion protein that operates on DNA sequences in mammalian cells. Chaikind B, Bessen JL, Thompson DB, Hu JH, Liu DR. Nucleic Acids Res. 2016 Aug 11. pii: gkw707. 10.1093/nar/gkw707 PubMed 27515511.
Backbone
  Vector backbone: pHU6
  Backbone size w/o insert (bp): 2200
  Total vector size (bp): 2200
  Vector type: Mammalian Expression
Growth in bacteria
  Bacterial resistance: Spectinomycin, 50 μg/mL
  Growth temperature: 37°C
  Growth strain: DH5alpha
  Copy number: High Copy
Gene/Insert
  Gene/Insert name: hU6 expression of gRNA
  gRNA/shRNA sequence: Ch12 psuedo gix site at 62418577
  Species: H. sapiens (human)
  Promoter: U6
  Cloning method: Unknown
  Sequencing primers: 5′ AAAAAAAGCACCGACTCGGTG
Terms and licenses: Academic/Nonprofit Terms; Industry Terms: Not Available to Industry
How to cite: pHU6_Ch12_62418577-gRNA-rev was a gift from David Liu (Addgene plasmid # 81217 ; http://n2t.net/addgene:81217 ; RRID:Addgene_81217)
