[The description below was written by a language model from this plasmid's Addgene catalogue record and pLannotate feature annotations shown in this document.]
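Description:
pHU6_Ch12_62418577-gRNA-rev is a compact (about 2.2 kb) mammalian guide RNA expression plasmid built on the pHU6 backbone, described in the record as derived from pHu6-gRNA-NT1_SpecR. It is maintained in E. coli at high copy through a ColE1/pUC-type origin of replication. Selection is by spectinomycin, conferred by an aadA aminoglycoside adenylyltransferase gene that spans the sequence origin and sits directly downstream of an AmpR (bla) promoter on the same strand, which presumably drives it. There is no mammalian selection marker or reporter in the annotated features, so the plasmid is suited to transient co-transfection. A short attB1 fragment upstream of the expression cassette appears to be a remnant of earlier cloning rather than a functional element.

The payload is a single RNA polymerase III cassette. The human U6 snRNA promoter is followed by a short unannotated interval that would accommodate the spacer, and then by the Streptococcus pyogenes Cas9 guide RNA scaffold. According to the record, the guide is directed to a pseudo-gix site on human chromosome 12 (position 62418577), and it is used to target the 5' region of the pCALNL_Ch12 reporter. The "rev" in the name presumably denotes one orientation or member of a set of flanking guides, though the record does not define it.

The associated publication concerns a programmable Cas9–serine recombinase fusion that acts on DNA sequences in mammalian cells. In that context the plasmid would supply one of the guides that positions the fusion protein next to the gix-like recombinase site on the reporter. The Cas9 fusion protein itself is not encoded here and must be provided from a separate construct.
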