Features (pLannotate 1.2.2; 6 found; start..end, strand, type, name):
    488..579     -  promoter       AmpR promoter: bla
    630..647     +  protein_bind   attB1 (fragment): mutant version of attB; recombination site for the Gateway® BP reaction BP Clonase™
    693..933     +  promoter       U6 promoter: RNA polymerase III promoter for human U6 snRNA
    963..1038    +  misc_RNA       gRNA scaffold: guide RNA scaffold for the Streptococcus pyogenes CRISPR/Cas9 system
   1131..1719    -  rep_origin     ori: high-copy-number ColE1/pMB1/pBR322/pUC origin of replication
   1890..487     -  CDS            aadA (across the origin): S3AD_ECOLX - Experimental evidence at protein level: Swiss-Prot protein existence level 1. Mediates bacterial resistance to the antibiotics streptomycin and spectinomycin. From Escherichia coli.
>Addgene plasmid #81217 | pHU6_Ch12_62418577-gRNA-rev | depositor full sequence | sequence record 158323 | pHU6_Ch12_62418577-gRNA-rev sequence 2191 bps
ATAGATCCTGTTCAGGAACCGGATCAAAGAGTTCCTCCGCCGCTGGACCTACCAAGGCAACGCTATGTTC
TCTTGCTTTTGTCAGCAAGATAGCCAGATCAATGTCGATCGTGGCTGGCTCGAAGATACCTGCAAGAATG
TCATTGCGCTGCCATTCTCCAAATTGCAGTTCGCGCTTAGCTGGATAACGCCACGGAATGATGTCGTCGT
GCACAACAATGGTGACTTCTACAGCGCGGAGAATCTCGCTCTCTCCAGGGGAAGCCGAAGTTTCCAAAAG
GTCGTTGATCAAAGCTCGCCGCGTTGTTTCATCAAGCCTTACGGTCACCGTAACCAGCAAATCAATATCA
CTGTGTGGCTTCAGGCCGCCATCCACTGCGGAGCCGTACAAATGTACGGCCAGCAACGTCGGTTCGAGAT
GGCGCTCGATGACGCCAACTACCTCTGATAGTTGAGTCGATACTTCGGCGATCACCGCTTCCCTCATACT
CTTCCTTTTTCAATATTATTGAAGCATTTATCAGGGTTATTGTCTCATGAGCGGATACATATTTGAATGT
ATTTAGAAAAATAAACAAATATGGGTTCCGCGCACATTTCCCCGAAAAGTGCCACCTGACGTCGCTAGCT
GTACAAAAAAGCAGGCTTTAAAGGAACCAATTCATTCGACTGGATCCAAGGTCGGGCAGGAAGAGGGCCT
ATTTCCCATGATTCCTTCATATTTGCATATACGATACAAGGCTGTTAGAGAGATAATTAGAATTAATTTG
ACTGTAAACACAAAGATATTAGTACAAAATACGTGACGTAGAAAGTAATAATTTCTTGGGTAGTTTGCAG
TTTTAAAATTATGTTTTAAAATGGACTATCATATGCTTACCGTAACTTGAAAGTATTTCGATTTCTTGGC
TTTATATATCTTGTGGAAAGGACGAAACACCGACTTTTTGGGGGAGAGGGAGGTTTTAGAGCTAGAAATA
GCAAGTTAAAATAAGGCTAGTCCGTTATCAACTTGAAAAAGTGGCACCGAGTCGGTGCTTTTTTTTCTCG
AGGTACCTCTCTACATATGACATGTGAGCAAAAGGCCAGCAAAAGGCCAGGAACCGTAAAAAGGCCGCGT
TGCTGGCGTTTTTCCATAGGCTCCGCCCCCCTGACGAGCATCACAAAAATCGACGCTCAAGTCAGAGGTG
GCGAAACCCGACAGGACTATAAAGATACCAGGCGTTTCCCCCTGGAAGCTCCCTCGTGCGCTCTCCTGTT
CCGACCCTGCCGCTTACCGGATACCTGTCCGCCTTTCTCCCTTCGGGAAGCGTGGCGCTTTCTCATAGCT
CACGCTGTAGGTATCTCAGTTCGGTGTAGGTCGTTCGCTCCAAGCTGGGCTGTGTGCACGAACCCCCCGT
TCAGCCCGACCGCTGCGCCTTATCCGGTAACTATCGTCTTGAGTCCAACCCGGTAAGACACGACTTATCG
CCACTGGCAGCAGCCACTGGTAACAGGATTAGCAGAGCGAGGTATGTAGGCGGTGCTACAGAGTTCTTGA
AGTGGTGGCCTAACTACGGCTACACTAGAAGAACAGTATTTGGTATCTGCGCTCTGCTGAAGCCAGTTAC
CTTCGGAAAAAGAGTTGGTAGCTCTTGATCCGGCAAACAAACCACCGCTGGTAGCGGTGGTTTTTTTGTT
TGCAAGCAGCAGATTACGCGCAGAAAAAAAGGATCTCAAGAAGATCCTTTGATCTTTTCTACGGGGTCTG
ACGCTCAGTGGAACGAAAACTCACGTTAAGGGATTTTGGTCATGAGATTATCAAAAAGGATCTTCACCTA
GATCCTTTTAAATTAAAAATGAAGTTTTAAATCAATCTAAAGTATATATGAGTAAACTTGGTCTGACAGT
TTGCCGACTACCTTGGTGATCTCGCCTTTCACGTAGTGGACAAATTCTTCCAACTGATCTGCGCGCGAGG
CCAAGCGATCTTCTTCTTGTCCAAGATAAGCCTGTCTAGCTTCAAGTATGACGGGCTGATACTGGGCCGG
CAGGCGCTCCATTGCCCAGTCGGCAGCGACATCCTTCGGCGCGATTTTGCCGGTTACTGCGCTGTACCAA
ATGCGGGACAACGTAAGCACTACATTTCGCTCATCGCCAGCCCAGTCGGGCGGCGAGTTCCATAGCGTTA
AGGTTTCATTTAGCGCCTCAA
