>Addgene plasmid #81217 | pHU6_Ch12_62418577-gRNA-rev | addgene partial sequence | sequence record 168089 | hU6-F 5'-GAGGGCCTATTTCCCATGATT-3'
GGCTGTTAGAGAGATAATTAGAATTAATTTGACTGTAAACACAAAGATATTAGTACAAAATACGTGACGT
AGAAAGTAATAATTTCTTGGGTAGTTTGCAGTTTTAAAATTATGTTTTAAAATGGACTATCATATGCTTA
CCGTAACTTGAAAGTATTTCGATTTCTTGGCTTTATATATCTTGTGGAAAGGACGAAACACCGACTTTTT
GGGGGAGAGGGAGGTTTTAGAGCTAGAAATAGCAAGTTAAAATAAGGCTAGTCCGTTATCAACTTGAAAA
AGTGGCACCGAGTCGGTGCTTTTTTTTCTCGAGGTACCTCTCTACATATGACATGTGAGCAAAAGGCCAG
CAAAAGGCCAGGAACCGTAAAAAGGCCGCGTTGCTGGCGTTTTTCCATAGGCTCCGCCCCCCTGACGAGC
ATCACAAAAATCGACGCTCAAGTCAGAGGTGGCGAAACCCGACAGGACTATAAAGATACCAGGCGTTTCC
CCCTGGAAGCTCCCTCGTGCGCTCTCCTGTTCCGACCCTGCCGCTTACCGGATACCTGTCCGCCTTTCTC
CCTTCGGGAAGCGTGGCGCTTTCTCATAGCTCACGCTGTAGGTATCTCAGTTCGGTGTAGGTCGTTCGCT
CCAAGCTGGGCTGTGTGCACGAACCCCCCGTTCAGCCCGACCGCTGCGCCTTATCCGGTAACTATCGTCT
TGAGTCCAACCCGGTAAGACACGACTTATCGCCACTGGCAGCAGCCACTGGTAACAGGATTAGCAGAGCG
AGGTATGTAGGCGGTGCTACAGAGTTCTTGAAGTGGTGGCCTAACTACGGCTACACTAGAAGAACAGTAT
TTGGTATCTGCGCTCTGCTGAAGCCAGTTACCTTCGGAAA
