>Addgene plasmid #81217 | pHU6_Ch12_62418577-gRNA-rev | addgene partial sequence | sequence record 168090 | pBR322ori-F 5'-GGGAAACGCCTGGTATCTTT-3'
TCTGACTTGAGCGTCGATTTTTGTGATGCTCGTCAGGGGGGCGGAGCCTATGGAAAAACGCCAGCAACGC
GGCCTTTTTACGGTTCCTGGCCTTTTGCTGGCCTTTTGCTCACATGTCATATGTAGAGAGGTACCTCGAG
AAAAAAAAGCACCGACTCGGTGCCACTTTTTCAAGTTGATAACGGACTAGCCTTATTTTAACTTGCTATT
TCTAGCTCTAAAACCTCCCTCTCCCCCAAAAAGTCGGTGTTTCGTCCTTTCCACAAGATATATAAAGCCA
AGAAATCGAAATACTTTCAAGTTACGGTAAGCATATGATAGTCCATTTTAAAACATAATTTTAAAACTGC
AAACTACCCAAGAAATTATTACTTTCTACGTCACGTATTTTGTACTAATATCTTTGTGTTTACAGTCAAA
TTAATTCTAATTATCTCTCTAACAGCCTTGTATCGTATATGCAAATATGAAGGAATCATGGGAAATAGGC
CCTCTTCCTGCCCGACCTTGGATCCAGTCGAATGAATTGGTTCCTTTAAAGCCTGCTTTTTTGTACAGCT
AGCGACGTCAGGTGGCACTTTTCGGGGAAATGTGCGCGGAACCCATATTTGTTTATTTTTCTAAATACAT
TCAAATATGTATCCGCTCATGAGACAATAACCCTGATAAATGCTTCAATAATATTGAAAAAGGAAGAGTA
TGAGGGAAGCGGTGATCGCCGAAGTATCGACTCAACTATCAGAGGTAGTTGGCGTCATCGAGCGCCATCT
CGAACCGACGTTGCTGGCCGTACATTTGTACGGCTCCGCAGTGGATGGCGGCCTGAAGCCACACAGTGAT
ATTGATTTGCTGGTTACGGTGACCGTAAGGCT
